>Addgene plasmid #168014 | APneg-SNAP25d | addgene full sequence | sequence record 331972 | Addgene NGS Result
TCGCGCGCAGATCAGTTGGAAGAATTTGTCCACTACGTGAAAGGCGAGATCACCAAGGTAGTCGGCAAAA
CGGATCGCTTCATGTGGCAGTAGAAAAAAGACTGCACCGGTGCGTCAGCAGAATATGTGATACAGGATAT
ATTCCGCTTCCTCGCTCACTGACTCGCTACGCTCGGTCGTTCGACTGCGGCGAGCGGAAATGGCTTACGA
ACGGGGCGGAGATTTCCTGGAAGATGCCAGGAAGATACTTAACAGGGAAGTGAGAGGGCCGCGGCAAAGC
CGTTTTTCCATAGGCTCCGCCCCCCTGACAAGCATCACGAAATCTGACGCTCAAATCAGTGGTGGCGAAA
CCCGACAGGACTATAAAGATACCAGGCGTTTCCCCCTGGCGGCTCCCTCGTGCGCTCTCCTGTTCCTGCC
TTTCGGTTTACCGGTGTCATTCCGCTGTTATGGCCGCGTTTGTCTCATTCCACGCCTGACACTCAGTTCC
GGGTAGGCAGTTCGCTCCAAGCTGGACTGTATGCACGAACCCCCCGTTCAGTCCGACCGCTGCGCCTTAT
CCGGTAACTATCGTCTTGAGTCCAACCCGGAAAGACATGCAAAAGCACCACTGGCAGCAGCCACTGGTAA
TTGATTTAGAGGAGTTAGTCTTGAAGTCATGCGCCGGTTAAGGCTAAACTGAAAGGACAAGTTTTGGTGA
CTGCGCTCCTCCAAGCCAGTTACCTCGGTTCAAAGAGTTGGTAGCTCAGAGAACCTTCGAAAAACCGCCC
TGCAAGGCGGTTTTTTCGTTTTCAGAGCAAGAGATTACGCGCAGACCAAAACGATCTCAAGAAGATCATC
TTATTAAGGGGTCTGACGCTCAGTGGAACGAAAACTCACGTTAAGGGATTTTGGTCATGAGATTATCAAA
AAGGATCTTCACCTAGATCCTTTTAAATTAAAAATGAAGTTTTAAATCAATCTAAAGTATATATGAGTAA
ACTTGGTCTGACAGTTACCAATGCTTAATCAGTGAGGCACCTATCTCAGCGATCTGTCTATTTCGTTCAT
CCATAGTTGCCTGACTCCCCGTCGTGTAGATAACTACGATACGGGAGGGCTTACCATCTGGCCCCAGTGC
TGCAATGATACCGCGAGACCCACGCTCACCGGCTCCAGATTTATCAGCAATAAACCAGCCAGCCGATTCG
AGCTCGCCCGGGGATCGACCAGTTGGTGATTTTGAACTTTTGCTTTGCCACGGAACGGTCTGCGTTGTCG
GGAAGATGCGTGATCTGATCCTTCAACTCAGCAAAAGTTCGATTTATTCAACAAAGCCGCCGTCCCGTCA
AGTCAGCGTAATGCTCTGCCAGTGTTACAACCAATTAACAAGAGGACATCCGGTCAAATAAAACGAAAGG
CTCAGTCGAAAGACTGGGCCTTTCGTTTTGCTGAGGAGACTTAGGGACCCTACTAATACGACTCACTATA
GGGAGAAAGAAGGAGCGACATTGCTCCGTGTATTCACTCGTTGGAATGAATACACAGTGCAGTGTTTATT
CTGTTATTTATGCCAAAAATAAAGGCCACTATCAGGCAGCTTTGTTGTTCTGTTTACCAAGTTCAGGAGG
TAACTCATAAGAAAGACCTGCAGGTGCAGTAAAAAAAGGAAAAAT
[65 nt withheld, positions 1656-1720]
CATCACCATCACCATCA
[33 nt withheld, positions 1738-1770]
C
[98 nt withheld, positions 1772-1869]
A
[305 nt withheld, positions 1871-2175]
G
[176 nt withheld, positions 2177-2352]
CCAATCGTCTGACCTGCCTCAACCTCCTGTC
[82 nt withheld, positions 2384-2465]
GCTCTGAGGGAGGCGGTTCCGGTGGTGGCTC
[36 nt withheld, positions 2497-2532]
A
[35 nt withheld, positions 2534-2568]
CCTCCCTCAATCGGTTGAATGTCGCCCTTTTGTCTTTGGCGCTGGTAAACCTTACGAGTTCAGTATCGAC
TGCGATAAGATCAACCTGTTCCGC
[50 nt withheld, positions 2663-2712]
T
[37 nt withheld, positions 2714-2750]
GAAATTTGGAAACTTTTTGCTTACATACCAACCTCCCCAATTTTCCCAAACAGAGGTAATGAAACGTTTG
GTTAAATTAGGTCGCATCTCTGAGGAGTGTGGTTTTGATACCGTATGGTTACTGGAGCATCATTTCACGG
AGTTTGGTTTGCTTGGTAACCCTTATGTCGCTGCTGCATATTTACTTGGCGCGACTAAAAAATTGAATGT
AGGAACTGCCGCTATTGTTCTTCCCACAGCCCATCCAGTACGCCAACTTGAAGATGTGAATTTATTGGAT
CAAATGTCAAAAGGACGATTTCGGTTTGGTATTTGCCGAGGGCTTTACAACAAGGACTTTCGCGTATTCG
GCACAGATATGAATAACAGTCGCGCCTTAGCGGAATGCTGGTACGGGCTGATAAAGAATGGCATGACAGA
GGGATATATGGAAGCTGATAATGAACATATCAAGTTCCATAAGGTAAAAGTAAACCCCGCGGCGTATAGC
AGAGGTGGCGCACCGGTTTATGTGGTGGCTGAATCAGCTTCGACGACTGAGTGGGCTGCTCAATTTGGCC
TACCGATGATATTAAGTTGGATTATAAATACTAACGAAAAGAAAGCACAACTTGAGCTTTATAATGAAGT
GGCTCAAGAATATGGGCACGATATTCATAATATCGACCATTGCTTATCATATATAACATCTGTAGATCAT
GACTCAATTAAAGCGAAAGAGATTTGCCGGAAATTTCTGGGGCATTGGTATGATTCTTATGTGAATGCTA
CGACTATTTTTGATGATTCAGACCAAACAAGAGGTTATGATTTCAATAAAGGGCAGTGGCGTGACTTTGT
ATTAAAAGGACATAAAGATACTAATCGCCGTATTGATTACAGTTACGAAATCAATCCCGTGGGAACGCCG
CAGGAATGTATTGACATAATTCAAAAAGACATTGATGCTACAGGAATATCAAATATTTGTTGTGGATTTG
AAGCTAATGGAACAGTAGACGAAATTATTGCTTCCATGAAGCTCTTCCAGTCTGATGTCATGCCATTTCT
TAAAGAAAAACAACGTTCGCTATTATATTATGGCGGTGGCGGTAGCGGCGGTGGCGGTAGCGGCGGTGGC
GGTAGCGGCGGTGGCGGTAGCAAATTTGGATTGTTCTTCCTTAACTTCATCAATTCAACAACTGTTCAAG
AACAGAGTATAGTTCGCATGCAGGAAATAACGGAGTATGTTGATAAGTTGAATTTTGAACAGATTTTAGT
GTATGAAAATCATTTTTCAGATAATGGTGTTGTCGGCGCTCCTCTGACTGTTTCTGGTTTTCTGCTCGGT
TTAACAGAGAAAATTAAAATTGGTTCATTAAATCACATCATTACAACTCATCATCCTGTCCGCATAGCGG
AGGAAGCTTGCTTATTGGATCAGTTAAGTGAAGGGAGATTTATTTTAGGGTTTAGTGATTGCGAAAAAAA
AGATGAAATGCATTTTTTTAATCGCCCGGTTGAATATCAACAGCAACTATTTGAAGAGTGTTATGAAATC
ATTAACGATGCTTTAACAACAGGCTATTGTAATCCAGATAACGATTTTTATAGCTTCCCTAAAATATCTG
TAAATCCCCATGCTTATACGCCAGGCGGACCTCGGAAATATGTAACAGCAACCAGTCATCATATTGTTGA
GTGGGCGGCCAAAAAAGGTATTCCTCTCATCTTTAAGTGGGATGATTCTAATGATGTTAGATATGAATAT
GCTGAAAGATATAAAGCCGTTGCGGATAAATATGACGTTGACCTATCAGAGATAGACCATCAGTTAATGA
TATTAGTTAACTATAACGAAGATAGTAATAAAGCTAAACAAGAGACGCGTGCATTTATTAGTGATTATGT
TCTTGAAATGCACCCTAATGAAAATTTCGAAAATAAACTTGAAGAAATAATTGCAGAAAACGCTGTCGGA
AATTATACGGAGTGTATAACTGCGGCTAAGTTGGCAATTGAAAAGTGTGGTGCGAAAAGTGTATTGCTGT
CCTTTGAACCAATGAATGATTTGATGAGCCAAAAAAATGTAATCAATATTGTTGATGATAATATTAAGAA
GTACCACACGGAATATACCTAAACTTAATTAACGGCACTCCTCAGCAAATATAATGACCCTCTTGATAAC
CCAAGAGGGCATTTTTTAATGCCCATGGCGTCAATTCCGATTTCCGGTATTCTAGAGCACAGCTAACACC
ACGTCGTCCCTATCTGCTGCCCTAGGTCTATGAGTGGTTGCTGGATAACTTTACGGGCATGCATAAGGCT
CGTATAATATATTCAGGGAGACCACAACGGTTTCCCTCTACAAATAATTTTGTTTAACTTTTACTAGAGT
TCCTTCCTCGAAAGGAAAAAAAAAATGGCTCGTGTACAGTTTAAACAACGTGAATCTACTGACGCAATCT
TTGTTCACTGCTCGGCTACCAAGCCAAGTCAGAATGTTGGTGTCCGTGAGATTCGCCAGTGGCACAAAGA
GCAGGGTTGGCTCGATGTGGGATACCACTTTATCATCAAGCGAGACGGTACTGTGGAGGCAGGACGAGAT
GAGATGGCTGTAGGCTCTCACGCTAAGGGTTACAACCACAACTCTATCGGCGTCTGCCTTGTTGGTGGTA
TCGACGATAAAGGTAAGTTCGACGCTAACTTTACGCCAGCCCAAATGCAATCCCTTCGCTCACTGCTTGT
CACACTGCTGGCTAAGTACGAAGGCGCTGTGCTTCGCGCCCATCATGAGGTGGCGCCGAAGGCTTCCCCT
TCGTTCGACCTTAAGCGTTGGTGGGAGAAGAACGAACTGGTCACTTCTGACCGTGGTAGCGGCGGTGGTG
CGAGTGGTGGTGCGGACATGGGTAACGAAATCGACACCCAGAACCGTCAGATCGACCGTATCATGGAAAA
AGCTGACGGCGGTAGCGCAGGCAGTGGAGCGGGCGGTAACACGATTAACATCGCTAAGAACGACTTCTCT
GACATCGAACTGGCTGCTATCCCGTTCAACACTCTGGCTGACCATTACGGTGAGCGTTTAGCTCGCGAAC
AGTTGGCCCTTGAGCATGAGTCTTACGAGATGGGTGAAGCACGCTTCCGCAAGATGTTTGAGCGTCAACT
TAAAGCTGGTGAGGTTGCGGATAACGCTGCCGCTAAGCCTCTCATCACTACCCTACTCCCTAAGATGATT
GCACGCATCAACGACTGGTTTGAGGAAGTGAAAGCTAAGCGCGGCAAGCGCCCGACAGCCTTCCAGTTCC
TGCAAGAAATCAAGCCGGAAGCCGTAGCGTACATCACCATTAAGACCACTCTGGCTTGCCTAACCAGTGC
TGACAATACAACCGTTCAGGCTGTAGCAAGCGCAATCGGTCGGGCCATTGAGGACGAGGCTCGCTTCGGT
CGTATCCGTGACCTTGAAGCTAAGCACTTCAAGAAAAACGTTGAGGAACAACTCAACAAGCGCGTAGGGC
ACGTCTACAAGAAAGCATTTATGCAAGTTGTCGAGGCTGACATGCTCTCTAAGGGTCTACTCGGTGGCGA
GGCGTGGTCTTCGTGGCATAAGGAAGACTCTATTCATGTAGGAGTACGCTGCATCGAGATGCTCATTGAG
TCAACCGGAATGGTTAGCTTACACCGCCAAAATGCTGGCGTAGTAGGTCAAGACTCTGAGACTATCGAAC
TCGCACCTGAATACGCTGAGGCTATCGCAACCCGTGCAGGTGCGCTGGCTGGCATCTCTCCGATGTTCCA
ACCTTGCGTAGTTCCTCCTAAGCCGTGGACTGGCATTACTGGTGGTGGCTATTGGGCTAACGGTCGTCGT
CCTCTGGCGCTGGTGCGTACTCACAGTAAGAAAGCACTGATGCGCTACGAAGACGTTTACATGCCTGAGG
TGTACAAAGCGATTAACATTGCGCAAAACACCGCATGGAAAATCAACAAGAAAGTCCTAGCGGTCGCCAA
CGTAATCACCAAGTGGAAGCATTGTCCGGTCGAGGACATCCCTGCGATTGAGCGTGAAGAACTCCCGATG
AAACCGGAAGACATCGACATGAATCCTGAGGCTCTCACCGCGTGGAAACGTGCTGCCGCTGCTGTGTACC
GCAAGGACAAGGCTCGCAAGTCTCGCCGTATCAGCCTTGAGTTCATGCTTGAGCAAGCCAATAAGTTTGC
TAACCATAAGGCCATCTGGTTCCCTTACAACATGGACTGGCGCGGTCGTGTTTACGCTGTGTCAATGTTC
AACCCGCAAGGTAACGATATGACCAAAGGACTGCTTACGCTGGCGAAAGGTAAACCAATCGGTAAGGAAG
GTTACTACTGGCTGAAAATCCACGGTGCAAACTGTGCGGGTGTCGATAAGGTTCCGTTCCCTGAGCGCAT
CAAGTTCATTGAGGAAAACCACGAGAACATCATGGCTTGCGCTAAGTCTCCACTGGAGAACACTTGGTGG
GCTGAGCAAGATTCTCCGTTCTGCTTCCTTGCGTTCTGCTTTGAGTACGCTGGGGTACAGCACCACGGCC
TGAGCTATAACTGCTCCCTTCCGCTGGCGTTTGACGGGTCTTGCTCTGGCATCCAGCACTTCTCCGCGAT
GCTCCGAGATGAGGTAGGTGGTCGCGCGGTTAACTTGCTTCCTAGTGAAACCGTTCAGGACATCTACGGG
ATTGTTGCTAAGAAAGTCAACGAGATTCTACAAGCAGACGCAATCAATGGGACCGATAACGAAGTAGTTA
CCGTGACCGATGAGAACACTGGTGAAATCTCTGAGAAAGTCAAGCTGGGCACTAAGGCACTGGCTGGTCA
ATGGCTGGCTTACGGTGTTACTCGCAGTGTGACTAAGCGTTCAGTCATGACGCTGGCTTACGGGTCCAAA
GAGTTCGGCTTCCGTCAACAAGTGCTGGAAGATACCATTCAGCCAGCTATTGATTCCGGCAAGGGTCTGA
TGTTCACTCAGCCGAATCAGGCTGCTGGATACATGGCTAAGCTGATTTGGGAATCTGTGAGCGTGACGGT
GGTAGCTGCGGTTGAAGCAATGAACTGGCTTAAGTCTGCTGCTAAGCTGCTGGCTGCTGAGGTCAAAGAT
AAGAAGACTGGAGAGATTCTTCGCAAGCGTTGCGCTGTTCATTGGGTAACTCCTGATGGTTTCCCTGTGT
GGCAGGAATACAAGAAGCCTATTCAGACGCGCTTGAACCTGATGTTCCTCGGTCAGTTCCGCTTACAGCC
TACCATTAACACCAACAAAGATAGCGAGATTGATGCACACAAACAGGAGTCTGGTATCGCTCCTAACTTT
GTACACAGCCAAGACGGTAGCCACCTTCGTAAGACTGTAGTGTGGGCACACGAGAAGTACGGAATCGAAT
CTTTTGCACTGATTCACGACTCCTTCGGTACCATTCCGGCTGACGCTGCGAACCTGTTCAAAGCAGTGCG
CGAAACTATGGTTGACACATATGAGTCTTGTGATGTACTGGCTGATTTCTACGACCAGTTCGCTGACCAG
TTGCACGAGTCTCAATTGGACAAAATGCCAGCACTTCCGGCTAAAGGTAACTTGAACCTCCGTGACATCT
TAGAGTCGGACTTCGCGTTCGCGTAATGGAGATTTTCAACATGCTCCCTCAATCGGTTGAATGTCGCCCT
TTTGTCTTTGGCGCTGGTAAACCATATGAA
[86 nt withheld, positions 8451-8536]
T
[63 nt withheld, positions 8538-8600]
AGAAAAAGGAAGAGTATGAGGGAAGCGGTGATCGCCGAAGTATCGACTCAACTATCAGAGGTAGTTGGCG
TCATCGAGCGCCATCTCGAACCGACGTTGCTGGCCGTACATTTGTACGGCTCCGCAGTGGATGGCGGCCT
GAAGCCACACAGTGATATTGATTTGCTGGTTACGGTGACCGTAAGGCTTGATGAAACAACGCGGCGAGCT
TTGATCAACGACCTTTTGGAAACTTCGGCTTCCCCTGGAGAGAGCGAGATTCTCCGCGCTGTAGAAGTCA
CCATTGTTGTGCACGACGACATCATTCCGTGGCGTTATCCAGCTAAGCGCGAACTGCAATTTGGAGAATG
GCAGCGCAATGACATTCTTGCAGGTATCTTCGAGCCAGCCACGATCGACATTGATCTGGCTATCTTGCTG
ACAAAAGCAAGAGAACATAGCGTTGCCTTGGTAGGTCCAGCGGCGGAGGAACTCTTTGATCCGGTTCCTG
AACAGGATCTATTTGAGGCGCTAAATGAAACCTTAACGCTATGGAACTCGCCGCCCGACTGGGCTGGCGA
TGAGCGAAATGTAGTGCTTACGTTGTCCCGCATTTGGTACAGCGCAGTAACCGGCAAAATCGCGCCGAAG
GATGTCGCTGCCGACTGGGCAATGGAGCGCCTGCCGGCCCAGTATCAGCCCGTCATACTTGAAGCTAGAC
AGGCTTATCTTGGACAAGAAGAAGATCGCTTGGCC
Features (pLannotate 1.2.2; 16 found; start..end, strand, type, name):
    142..197     -  rep_origin     RSF ori (fragment): Plasmids containing the RSF 1030 origin of replication can be propagated in E. coli cells that contain additional plasmids with compatible origins.
    285..830     -  rep_origin     p15A ori: Plasmids containing the medium-copy-number p15A origin of replication can be propagated in E. coli cells that contain a second plasmid with the ColE1 origin.
    996..1185    -  CDS            bla(M) (fragment): β-lactamase lacking the signal sequence; bla(M); allows cytosolic expression of β-lactamase
   1385..1429    +  terminator     rrnB T1 terminator: transcription terminator T1 from the E. coli rrnB gene
   1454..1472    +  promoter       T7 promoter: promoter for bacteriophage T7 RNA polymerase
   1656..1720    +  CDS            M13 gene III (fragment) (sequence withheld): pIII; III; minor coat protein
   1721..1738    +  CDS            7xHis (fragment) (sequence partly withheld): 6xHis affinity tag
   1738..2497    +  CDS            M13 gene III (fragment) (sequence partly withheld): pIII; III; minor coat protein
   2749..3828    +  CDS            luxA (sequence partly withheld): LUXA1_PHOLU - Experimental evidence at protein level: Swiss-Prot protein existence level 1. Light-emitting reaction in luminous bacteria. From Photorhabdus luminescens (Xenorhabdus luminescens).
   3892..4872    +  CDS            LuxB: LuxB luciferase subunit; luxB; from the Photorhabdus luminescens bioluminescence operon
   5155..5606    +  CDS            T7 lysozyme (fragment): lysozyme from bacteriophage T7 inhibitor of T7 RNA polymerase
   5635..5697    +  CDS            snap25a (fragment): SN25A_DANRE - Also known as Snap From Danio rerio (Zebrafish) (Brachydanio rerio).
   5728..8373    +  CDS            RPOL_BPT7: Experimental evidence at protein level: Swiss-Prot protein existence level 1. Highly processive DNA-dependent RNA polymerase that catalyzes the transcription of class II and class III viral genes. Recognizes a specific promoter sequence and enters first into an 'abortive phase' where very short transcripts are synthesized and released before proceeding to the processive transcription of long RNA chains. Unwinds the double-stranded DNA to expose the coding strand for templating. Participates in the initiation of viral DNA replication presumably by making primers accessible to the DNA polymerase
   8394..8573    +  CDS            M13 gene III (fragment) (sequence partly withheld): pIII; III; minor coat protein
   8576..8600    +  CDS            M13 gene VI (fragment) (sequence withheld): pVI; VI; minor coat protein
   8616..69      +  CDS            aadA (across the origin): S3AD_ECOLX - Experimental evidence at protein level: Swiss-Prot protein existence level 1. Mediates bacterial resistance to the antibiotics streptomycin and spectinomycin. From Escherichia coli.
