[The description below was written by a language model from this plasmid's Addgene catalogue record and pLannotate feature annotations shown in this document.]
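Description:
APneg-SNAP25d is a bacterial accessory plasmid for the negative-selection arm of phage-assisted continuous evolution (PACE), built as part of work on reprogramming the substrate specificity of botulinum neurotoxin proteases. It is selected with spectinomycin through an aadA gene. The catalogue lists the backbone as SC101 and low copy, but the annotation of the sequenced 9.3 kb record instead detects a p15A origin (plus a short RSF-type origin fragment and a remnant of β-lactamase) and no SC101 replicon. This discrepancy cannot be resolved from the record.

The payload has two modules. The first is a protease-activated T7 RNA polymerase (the "SNAP25-T7PAP" insert): T7 lysozyme, a natural inhibitor of T7 RNA polymerase, is joined through a short SNAP25-derived segment to the full T7 RNA polymerase coding sequence. Cleavage of the SNAP25 linker by a protease would be expected to release the polymerase from its tethered inhibitor. The promoter driving this fusion is not annotated. The second module sits behind an rrnB T1 terminator and a T7 promoter, and comprises an M13 gene III sequence followed by luxA and luxB from Photorhabdus luminescens. Gene III is annotated as two fragments interrupted by a His-tag-like stretch, which suggests a modified rather than wild-type pIII. This would fit the dominant-negative variants usually used in PACE negative selection, although the record does not say so explicitly.

Together these parts link cleavage of the SNAP25 sequence to T7-driven expression of the gene III variant and a luminescent readout. Phage encoding proteases that retain activity on this unwanted substrate are thereby penalised during evolution, and the luciferase allows that activity to be monitored.
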