Addgene plasmid #168014: APneg-SNAP25d
Purpose: negative selection PACE Accessory Plasmid
Depositing lab: David Liu. Depositing organization: Broad Institute. Publication: Phage-assisted evolution of botulinum neurotoxin proteases with reprogrammed specificity. Blum TR, Liu H, Packer MS, Xiong X, Lee PG, Zhang S, Richter M, Minasov G, Satchell KJF, Dong M, Liu DR. Science. 2021 Feb 19;371(6531):803-810. doi: 10.1126/science.abf5972. PubMed 33602850.
Backbone
  Vector backbone: SC101
  Backbone manufacturer: David Liu Lab
  Vector type: Bacterial Expression
Growth in bacteria
  Bacterial resistance: Spectinomycin, 50 μg/mL
  Growth temperature: 37°C
  Growth strain: DH5alpha
  Copy number: Low Copy
Gene/Insert
  Gene/Insert name: SNAP25-T7PAP
  Species: Synthetic
  Cloning method: Ligation Independent Cloning
Terms and licenses: Academic/Nonprofit Terms; Industry Terms: Not Available to Industry
Depositor comments: Additional insert: gIII/luxAB
How to cite: APneg-SNAP25d was a gift from David Liu (Addgene plasmid # 168014 ; http://n2t.net/addgene:168014 ; RRID:Addgene_168014)
